>Addgene plasmid #167193 | pLenti-3xFLAG-Puro PAK5 E144K | addgene full sequence | sequence record 345349 | Addgene NGS Result
TGGAAGGGCTAATTCACTCCCAAAGAAGACAAGATATCCTTGATCTGTGGATCTACCACACACAAGGCTA
CTTCCCTGATTAGCAGAACTACACACCAGGGCCAGGGGTCAGATATCCACTGACCTTTGGATGGTGCTAC
AAGCTAGTACCAGTTGAGCCAGATAAGGTAGAAGAGGCCAATAAAGGAGAGAACACCAGCTTGTTACACC
CTGTGAGCCTGCATGGGATGGATGACCCGGAGAGAGAAGTGTTAGAGTGGAGGTTTGACAGCCGCCTAGC
ATTTCATCACGTGGCCCGAGAGCTGCATCCGGAGTACTTCAAGAACTGCTGATATCGAGCTTGCTACAAG
GGACTTTCCGCTGGGGACTTTCCAGGGAGGCGTGGCCTGGGCGGGACTGGGGAGTGGCGAGCCCTCAGAT
CCTGCATATAAGCAGCTGCTTTTTGCCTGTACTGGGTCTCTCTGGTTAGACCAGATCTGAGCCTGGGAGC
TCTCTGGCTAACTAGGGAACCCACTGCTTAAGCCTCAATAAAGCTTGCCTTGAGTGCTTCAAGTAGTGTG
TGCCCGTCTGTTGTGTGACTCTGGTAACTAGAGATCCCTCAGACCCTTTTAGTCAGTGTGGAAAATCTCT
AGCAGTGGCGCCCGAACAGGGACTTGAAAGCGAAAGGGAAACCAGAGGAGCTCTCTCGACGCAGGACTCG
GCTTGCTGAAGCGCGCACGGCAAGAGGCGAGGGGCGGCGACTGGTGAGTACGCCAAAAATTTTGACTAGC
GGAGGCTAGAAGGAGAGAGATGGGTGCGAGAGCGTCAGTATTAAGCGGGGGAGAATTAGATCGCGATGGG
AAAAAATTCGGTTAAGGCCAGGGGGAAAGAAAAAATATAAATTAAAACATATAGTATGGGCAAGCAGGGA
GCTAGAACGATTCGCAGTTAATCCTGGCCTGTTAGAAACATCAGAAGGCTGTAGACAAATACTGGGACAG
CTACAACCATCCCTTCAGACAGGATCAGAAGAACTTAGATCATTATATAATACAGTAGCAACCCTCTATT
GTGTGCATCAAAGGATAGAGATAAAAGACACCAAGGAAGCTTTAGACAAGATAGAGGAAGAGCAAAACAA
AAGTAAGACCACCGCACAGCAAGCGGCCGGCCGCTGATCTTCAGACCTGGAGGAGGAGATATGAGGGACA
ATTGGAGAAGTGAATTATATAAATATAAAGTAGTAAAAATTGAACCATTAGGAGTAGCACCCACCAAGGC
AAAGAGAAGAGTGGTGCAGAGAGAAAAAAGAGCAGTGGGAATAGGAGCTTTGTTCCTTGGGTTCTTGGGA
GCAGCAGGAAGCACTATGGGCGCAGCGTCAATGACGCTGACGGTACAGGCCAGACAATTATTGTCTGGTA
TAGTGCAGCAGCAGAACAATTTGCTGAGGGCTATTGAGGCGCAACAGCATCTGTTGCAACTCACAGTCTG
GGGCATCAAGCAGCTCCAGGCAAGAATCCTGGCTGTGGAAAGATACCTAAAGGATCAACAGCTCCTGGGG
ATTTGGGGTTGCTCTGGAAAACTCATTTGCACCACTGCTGTGCCTTGGAATGCTAGTTGGAGTAATAAAT
CTCTGGAACAGATTTGGAATCACACGACCTGGATGGAGTGGGACAGAGAAATTAACAATTACACAAGCTT
AATACACTCCTTAATTGAAGAATCGCAAAACCAGCAAGAAAAGAATGAACAAGAATTATTGGAATTAGAT
AAATGGGCAAGTTTGTGGAATTGGTTTAACATAACAAATTGGCTGTGGTATATAAAATTATTCATAATGA
TAGTAGGAGGCTTGGTAGGTTTAAGAATAGTTTTTGCTGTACTTTCTATAGTGAATAGAGTTAGGCAGGG
ATATTCACCATTATCGTTTCAGACCCACCTCCCAACCCCGAGGGGACCCGACAGGCCCGAAGGAATAGAA
GAAGAAGGTGGAGAGAGAGACAGAGACAGATCCATTCGATTAGTGAACGGATCGGCACTGCGTGCGCCAA
TTCTGCAGACAAATGGCAGTATTCATCCACAATTTTAAAAGAAAAGGGGGGATTGGGGGGTACAGTGCAG
GGGAAAGAATAGTAGACATAATAGCAACAGACATACAAACTAAAGAATTACAAAAACAAATTACAAAAAT
TCAAAATTTTCGGGTTTATTACAGGGACAGCAGAGATCCAGTTTGGTTAGTACCGGGCCCGCTCTAGTCC
GGAATCAGTCCTGCTCCTCGGCCACGAAGTGCACGCAGTTGCCGGCCGGGTCGCGCAGGGCGAACTCCCG
CCCCCACGGCTGCTCGCCGATCTCGGTCATGGCCGGCCCGGAGGCGTCCCGGAAGTTCGTGGACACGACC
TCCGACCACTCGGCGTACAGCTCGTCCAGGCCGCGCACCCACACCCAGGCCAGGGTGTTGTCCGGCACCA
CCTGGTCCTGGACCGCGCTGATGAACAGGGTCACGTCGTCCCGGACCACACCGGCGAAGTCGTCCTCCAC
GAAGTCCCGGGAGAACCCGAGCCGGTCGGTCCAGAACTCGACCGCTCCGGCGACGTCGCGCGCGGTGAGC
ACCGGAACGGCACTGGTCAACTTGGCCATGGTGGCCCTCCTATAGTGAGTCGTATTATACTATGCCGATA
TACTATGCCGATGATTAATTGTCAACACGTGCTGCAGGTCCGAGGTTCTAGGCTGCCACGTCAGACGAAG
GGCGCAGCGAGCGTCCTGATCCTTCCGCCCGGACGCTCAGGACAGCGGCCCGCTGCTCATAAGACTCGGC
CTTAGAACCCCAGTATCAGCAGAAGGACATTTTAGGACGGGACTTGGGTGACTCTAGGGCACTGGTTTTC
TTTCCAGAGAGCGGAACAGGCGAGGAAAAGTAGTCCCTTCTCGGCGATTCTGCGGAGGGATCTCCGTGGG
GCGGTGAACGCCGATGATTATATAAGGACGCGCCGGGTGTGGCACAGCTAGTTCCGTCGCAGCCGGGATT
TGGGTCGCGGTTCTTGTTTGTGGATCGCTGTGATCGTCACTTGGTGAGTAGCGGGCTGCTGGGCTGGCCG
GGGCTTTCGTGGCCGCCGGGCCGCTCGGTGGGACGGAAGCGTGTGGAGAGACCGCCAAGGGCTGTAGTCT
GGGTCCGCGAGCAAGGTTGCCCTGAACTGGGGGTTGGGGGGAGCGCAGCAAAATGGCGGCTGTTCCCGAG
TCTTGAATGGAAGACGCTTGTGAGGCGGGCTGTGAGGTCGTTGAAACAAGGTGGGGGGCATGGTGGGCGG
CAAGAACCCAAGGTCTTGAGGCCTTCGCTAATGCGGGAAAGCTCTTATTCGGGTGAGATGGGCTGGGGCA
CCATCTGGGGACCCTGACGTGAAGTTTGTCACTGACTGGAGAACTCGGTTTGTCGTCTGTTGCGGGGGCG
GCAGTTATGGCGGTGCCGTTGGGCAGTGCACCCGTACCTTTGGGAGCGCGCGCCCTCGTCGTGTCGTGAC
GTCACCCGTTCTGTTGGCTTATAATGCAGGGTGGGGCCACCTGCCGGTAGGTGTGCGGTAGGCTTTTCTC
CGTCGCAGGACGCAGGGTTCGGGCCTAGGGTAGGCTCTCCTGAATCGACAGGCGCCGGACCTCTGGTGAG
GGGAGGGATAAGTGAGGCGTCAGTTTCTTTGGTCGGTTTTATGTACCTATCTTCTTAAGTAGCTGAAGCT
CCGGTTTTGAACTATGCGCTCGGGGTTGGCGAGTGTGTTTTGTGAAGTTTTTTAGGCACCTTTTGAAATG
TAATCATTTGGGTCAATATGTAATTTTCAGTGTTAGACTAGTAAATTGTCCGCTAAATTCTGGCCGTTTT
TGGCTTTTTTGTTAGACGCTAGCGGATCCATGGACTACAAAGACCATGACGGTGATTATAAAGATCATGA
TATCGATTACAAGGATGACGATGACAAGCTAGCGATGTTTGGGAAGAAAAAGAAAAAGATTGAAATATCT
GGCCCGTCCAACTTTGAACACAGGGTTCATACTGGGTTTGATCCACAAGAGCAGAAGTTTACCGGCCTTC
CCCAGCAGTGGCACAGCCTGTTAGCAGATACGGCCAACAGGCCAAAGCCTATGGTGGACCCTTCATGCAT
CACACCCATCCAGCTGGCTCCTATGAAGACAATCGTTAGAGGAAACAAACCCTGCAAGGAAACCTCCATC
AACGGCCTGCTAGAGGATTTTGACAACATCTCGGTGACTCGCTCCAACTCCCTAAGGAAAGAAAGCCCAC
CCACCCCAGATCAGGGAGCCTCCAGCCACGGTCCAGGCCACGCGGAAGAAAATGGCTTCATCACCTTCTC
CCAGTATTCCAGCGAATCCGATACTACTGCTGACTACACGACCAAAAAGTACAGGGAGAAGAGTCTCTAT
GGAGATGATCTGGATCCGTATTATAGAGGCAGCCACGCAGCCAAGCAAAATGGGCACGTAATGAAAATGA
AGCACGGGGAGGCCTACTATTCTGAGGTGAAGCCTTTGAAATCCGATTTTGCCAGATTTTCTGCCGATTA
TCACTCACATTTGGACTCACTGAGCAAACCAAGTGAATACAGTGACCTCAAGTGGGAGTATCAGAGAGCC
TCGAGTAGCTCCCCTCTGGATTATTCATTCCAATTCACACCTTCTAGAACTGCAGGGACCAGCGGGTGCT
CCAAGGAGAGCCTGGCGTACAGTGAAAGTGAATGGGGACCCAGCCTGGATGACTATGACAGGAGGCCAAA
GTCTTCGTACCTGAATCAGACAAGCCCTCAGCCCACCATGCGGCAGAGGTCCAGGTCAGGCTCGGGACTC
CAGGAACCGATGATGCCATTTGGAGCAAGTGCATTTAAAACCCATCCCCAAGGACACTCCTACAACTCCT
ACACCTACCCTCGCTTGTCCGAGCCCACAATGTGCATTCCAAAGGTGGATTACGATCGAGCACAGATGGT
CCTCAGCCCTCCACTGTCAGGGTCTGACACCTACCCCAGGGGCCCTGCCAAACTACCTCAAAGTCAAAGC
AAATCGGGCTATTCCTCAAGCAGTCACCAGTACCCGTCTGGGTACCACAAAGCCACCTTGTACCATCACC
CCTCCCTGCAGAGCAGTTCGCAGTACATCTCCACGGCTTCCTACCTGAGCTCCCTCAGCCTCTCATCCAG
CACCTACCCGCCGCCCAGCTGGGGCTCCTCCTCCGACCAGCAGCCCTCCAGGGTGTCCCATGAACAGTTT
CGGGCGGCCCTGCAGCTGGTGGTCAGCCCAGGAGACCCCAGGGAATACTTGGCCAACTTTATCAAAATCG
GGGAAGGCTCAACCGGCATCGTATGCATCGCCACCGAGAAACACACAGGGAAACAAGTTGCAGTGAAGAA
AATGGACCTCCGGAAGCAACAGAGACGAGAACTGCTTTTCAATGAGGTCGTGATCATGCGGGATTACCAC
CATGACAATGTGGTTGACATGTACAGCAGCTACCTTGTCGGCGATGAGCTCTGGGTGGTCATGGAGTTTC
TAGAAGGTGGTGCCTTGACAGACATTGTGACTCACACCAGAATGAATGAAGAACAGATAGCTACTGTCTG
CCTGTCAGTTCTGAGAGCTCTCTCCTACCTTCATAACCAAGGAGTGATTCACAGGGACATAAAAAGTGAC
TCCATCCTCCTGACAAGCGATGGCCGGATAAAGTTGTCTGATTTTGGTTTCTGTGCTCAAGTTTCCAAAG
AGGTGCCGAAGAGGAAATCATTGGTTGGCACTCCCTACTGGATGGCCCCTGAGGTGATTTCTAGGCTACC
TTATGGGACAGAGGTGGACATCTGGTCCCTCGGGATCATGGTGATAGAAATGATTGATGGCGAGCCCCCC
TACTTCAATGAGCCTCCCCTCCAGGCGATGCGGAGGATCCGGGACAGTTTACCTCCAAGAGTGAAGGACC
TACACAAGGTTTCTTCAGTGCTCCGGGGATTCCTAGACTTGATGTTGGTGAGGGAGCCCTCTCAGAGAGC
AACAGCCCAGGAACTCCTCGGACATCCATTCTTAAAACTAGCAGGTCCACCGTCTTGCATTGTCCCCCTC
ATGAGACAATACAGGCATCACTGAATTCTGCAGATATCCAGCACAGTGGCGGCCGCTCGAGTCTAGAGTT
AACGCAAATTCCGCCCCTCTCCCTCCCCCCCCCCCTAACGTTACTGGCCGAAGCCGCTTGGAATAAGGCC
GGTGTGCGTTTGTCTATATGTTATTTTCCACCATATTGCCGTCTTTTGGCAATGTGAGGGCCCGGAAACC
TGGCCCTGTCTTCTTGACGAGCATTCCTAGGGGTCTTTCCCCTCTCGCCAAAGGAATGCAAGGTCTGTTG
AATGTCGTGAAGGAAGCAGTTCCTCTGGAAGCTTCTTGAAGACAAACAACGTCTGTAGCGACCCTTTGCA
GGCAGCGGAACCCCCCACCTGGCGACAGGTGCCTCTGCGGCCAAAAGCCACGTGTATAAGATACACCTGC
AAAGGCGGCACAACCCCAGTGCCACGTTGTGAGTTGGATAGTTGTGGAAAGAGTCAAATGGCTCTCCTCA
AGCGTATTCAACAAGGGGCTGAAGGATGCCCAGAAGGTACCCCATTGTATGGGATCTGATCTGGGGCCTC
GGTGCACATGCTTTACATGTGTTTAGTCGAGGTTAAAAAAACGTCTAGGCCCCCCGAACCACGGGGACGT
GGTTTTCCTTTGAAAAACACGATAATACCATGGCCACCGAGTACAAGCCCACGGTGCGCCTCGCCACCCG
CGACGACGTCCCCCGGGCCGTACGCACCCTCGCCGCCGCGTTCGCCGACTACCCCGCCACGCGCCACACC
GTCGACCCGGACCGCCACATCGAGCGGGTCACCGAGCTGCAAGAACTCTTCCTCACGCGCGTCGGGCTCG
ACATCGGCAAGGTGTGGGTCGCGGACGACGGCGCCGCGGTGGCGGTCTGGACCACGCCGGAGAGCGTCGA
AGCGGGGGCGGTGTTCGCCGAGATCGGCTCGCGCATGGCCGAGTTGAGCGGTTCCCGGCTGGCCGCGCAG
CAACAGATGGAAGGCCTCCTGGCGCCGCACCGGCCCAAGGAGCCCGCGTGGTTCCTGGCCACCGTCGGCG
TCTCGCCCGACCACCAGGGCAAGGGTCTGGGCAGCGCCGTCGTGCTCCCCGGAGTGGAGGCGGCCGAGCG
CGCTGGGGTGCCCGCCTTCCTGGAGACCTCCGCGCCCCGCAACCTCCCCTTCTACGAGCGGCTCGGCTTC
ACCGTCACCGCCGACGTCGAGGTGCCCGAAGGACCGCGCACCTGGTGCATGACCCGCAAGCCCGGTGCCT
GAGTTCGCGTCTGGAACAATCAACCTCTGGATTACAAAATTTGTGAAAGATTGACTGGTATTCTTAACTA
TGTTGCTCCTTTTACGCTATGTGGATACGCTGCTTTAATGCCTTTGTATCATGCTATTGCTTCCCGTATG
GCTTTCATTTTCTCCTCCTTGTATAAATCCTGGTTGCTGTCTCTTTATGAGGAGTTGTGGCCCGTTGTCA
GGCAACGTGGCGTGGTGTGCACTGTGTTTGCTGACGCAACCCCCACTGGTTGGGGCATTGCCACCACCTG
TCAGCTCCTTTCCGGGACTTTCGCTTTCCCCCTCCCTATTGCCACGGCGGAACTCATCGCCGCCTGCCTT
GCCCGCTGCTGGACAGGGGCTCGGCTGTTGGGCACTGACAATTCCGTGGTGTTGTCGGGGAAGCTGACGT
CCTTTCCATGGCTGCTCGCCTGTGTTGCCACCTGGATTCTGCGCGGGACGTCCTTCTGCTACGTCCCTTC
GGCCCTCAATCCAGCGGACCTTCCTTCCCGCGGCCTGCTGCCGGCTCTGCGGCCTCTTCCGCGTCTTCGC
CTTCGCCCTCAGACGAGTCGGATCTCCCTTTGGGCCGCCTCCCCGCCTGGAATTAATTCTGCAGTCGAGA
CCTAGAAAAACATGGAGCAATCACAAGTAGCAATACAGCAGCTACCAATGCTGATTGTGCCTGGCTAGAA
GCACAAGAGGAGGAGGAGGTGGGTTTTCCAGTCACACCTCAGGTACCTTTAAGACCAATGACTTACAAGG
CAGCTGTAGATCTTAGCCACTTTTTAAAAGAAAAGAGGGGACTGGAAGGGCTAATTCACTCCCAACGAAG
ACAAGATCTGCTTTTTGCTTGTACTGGGTCTCTCTGGTTAGACCAGATCTGAGCCTGGGAGCTCTCTGGC
TAACTAGGGAACCCACTGCTTAAGCCTCAATAAAGCTTGCCTTGAGTGCTTCAAGTAGTGTGTGCCCGTC
TGTTGTGTGACTCTGGTAACTAGAGATCCCTCAGACCCTTTTAGTCAGTGTGGAAAATCTCTAGCAGTAG
TAGTTCATGTCATCTTATTATTCAGTATTTATAACTTGCAAAGAAATGAATATCAGAGAGTGAGAGGCCT
TGACATTGTTTAAACCCGCTGATCAGCCTCGACTGTGCCTTCTAGTTGCCAGCCATCTGTTGTTTGCCCC
TCCCCCGTGCCTTCCTTGACCCTGGAAGGTGCCACTCCCACTGTCCTTTCCTAATAAAATGAGGAAATTG
CATCGCATTGTCTGAGTAGGTGTCATTCTATTCTGGGGGGTGGGGTGGGGCAGGACAGCAAGGGGGAGGA
TTGGGAAGACAATAGCAGGCATGCTGGGGATGCGGTGGGCTCTATGGCTTCTGAGGCGGAAAGAACCAGC
TGGGGCTCTAGGGGGTATCCCC
[124 nt withheld, positions 8773-8896]
C
[91 nt withheld, positions 8898-8988]
A
[49 nt withheld, positions 8990-9038]
CCTTTGACGTTGGAGTCCACGTTCTTT
[37 nt withheld, positions 9066-9102]
ACCCTATCTCGGTCTATTCTTTTGATTTATAAGGGATTTTGCCGATTTCGGCCTATTGGTTAAAAAATGA
GCTGATTTAACAAAAATTTAACGCGAATTAATTCTGTGGAATGTGTGTCAGTTAGGGTGTGGAAAGTCCC
CAGGCTCCCCAGCAGGCAGAAGTATGCAAAGCATGCATCTCAATTAGTCAGCAACCAGGTGTGGAAAGTC
CCCAGGCTCCCCAGCAGGCAGAAGTATGCAAAGCATGCATCTCAATTAGTCAGCAACCATAGTCCCGCCC
CTAACTCCGCCCATCCCGCCCCTAACTCCGCCCAGTTCCGCCCATTCTCCGCCCCATGGCTGACTAATTT
TTTTTATTTATGCAGAGGCCGAGGCCGCCTCTGCCTCTGAGCTATTCCAGAAGTAGTGAGGAGGCTTTTT
TGGAGGCCTAGGCTTTTGCAAAAAGCTCCCGGGAGCTTGTATATCCATTTTCGGATCTGATCAGCACGTG
ATGAAAAAGCCTGAACTCACCGCGACGTCTGTCGAGAAGTTTCTGATCGAAAAGTTCGACAGCGTCTCCG
ACCTGATGCAGCTCTCGGAGGGCGAAGAATCTCGTGCTTTCAGCTTCGATGTAGGAGGGCGTGGATATGT
CCTGCGGGTAAATAGCTGCGCCGATGGTTTCTACAAAGATCGTTATGTTTATCGGCACTTTGCATCGGCC
GCGCTCCCGATTCCGGAAGTGCTTGACATTGGGGAATTAATTCAGCGAGAGCCTGACCTATTGCATCTCC
CGCCGTGCACAGGGTGTCACGTTGCAAGACCTGCCTGAAACCGAACTGCCCGCTGTTCTGCAGCCGGTCG
CGGAGGCCATGGATGCGATCGCTGCGGCCGATCTTAGCCAGACGAGCGGGTTCGGCCCATTCGGACCGCA
AGGAATCGGTCAATACACTACATGGCGTGATTTCATATGCGCGATTGCTGATCCCCATGTGTATCACTGG
CAAACTGTGATGGACGACACCGTCAGTGCGTCCGTCGCGCAGGCTCTCGATGAGCTGATGCTTTGGGCCG
AGGACTGCCCCGAAGTCCGGCACCTCGTGCACGCGGATTTCGGCTCCAACAATGTCCTGACGGACAATGG
CCGCATAACAGCGGTCATTGACTGGAGCGAGGCGATGTTCGGGGATTCCCAATACGAGGTCGCCAACATC
TTCTTCTGGAGGCCGTGGTTGGCTTGTATGGAGCAGCAGACGCGCTACTTCGAGCGGAGGCATCCGGAGC
TTGCAGGATCGCCGCGGCTCCGGGCGTATATGCTCCGCATTGGTCTTGACCAACTCTATCAGAGCTTGGT
TGACGGCAATTTCGATGATGCAGCTTGGGCGCAGGGTCGATGCGACGCAATCGTCCGATCCGGAGCCGGG
ACTGTCGGGCGTACACAAATCGCCCGCAGAAGCGCGGCCGTCTGGACCGATGGCTGTGTAGAAGTACTCG
CCGATAGTGGAAACCGACGCCCCAGCACTCGTCCGAGGGCAAAGGAATAGCACGTGCTACGAGATTTCGA
TTCCACCGCCGCCTTCTATGAAAGGTTGGGCTTCGGAATCGTTTTCCGGGACGCCGGCTGGATGATCCTC
CAGCGCGGGGATCTCATGCTGGAGTTCTTCGCCCACCCCAACTTGTTTATTGCAGCTTATAATGGTTACA
AATAAAGCAATAGCATCACAAATTTCACAAATAAAGCATTTTTTTCACTGCATTCTAGTTGTGGTTTGTC
CAAACTCATCAATGTATCTTATCATGTCTGTATACCGTCGACCTCTAGCTAGAGCTTGGCGTAATCATGG
TCATAGCTGTTTCCTGTGTGAAATTGTTATCCGCTCACAATTCCACACAACATACGAGCCGGAAGCATAA
AGTGTAAAGCCTGGGGTGCCTAATGAGTGAGCTAACTCACATTAATTGCGTTGCGCTCACTGCCCGCTTT
CCAGTCGGGAAACCTGTCGTGCCAGCTGCATTAATGAATCGGCCAACGCGCGGGGAGAGGCGGTTTGCGT
ATTGGGCGCTCTTCCGCTTCCTCGCTCACTGACTCGCTGCGCTCGGTCGTTCGGCTGCGGCGAGCGGTAT
CAGCTCACTCAAAGGCGGTAATACGGTTATCCACAGAATCAGGGGATAACGCAGGAAAGAACATGTGAGC
AAAAGGCCAGCAAAAGGCCAGGAACCGTAAAAAGGCCGCGTTGCTGGCGTTTTTCCATAGGCTCCGCCCC
CCTGACGAGCATCACAAAAATCGACGCTCAAGTCAGAGGTGGCGAAACCCGACAGGACTATAAAGATACC
AGGCGTTTCCCCCTGGAAGCTCCCTCGTGCGCTCTCCTGTTCCGACCCTGCCGCTTACCGGATACCTGTC
CGCCTTTCTCCCTTCGGGAAGCGTGGCGCTTTCTCATAGCTCACGCTGTAGGTATCTCAGTTCGGTGTAG
GTCGTTCGCTCCAAGCTGGGCTGTGTGCACGAACCCCCCGTTCAGCCCGACCGCTGCGCCTTATCCGGTA
ACTATCGTCTTGAGTCCAACCCGGTAAGACACGACTTATCGCCACTGGCAGCAGCCACTGGTAACAGGAT
TAGCAGAGCGAGGTATGTAGGCGGTGCTACAGAGTTCTTGAAGTGGTGGCCTAACTACGGCTACACTAGA
AGAACAGTATTTGGTATCTGCGCTCTGCTGAAGCCAGTTACCTTCGGAAAAAGAGTTGGTAGCTCTTGAT
CCGGCAAACAAACCACCGCTGGTAGCGGTGGTTTTTTTGTTTGCAAGCAGCAGATTACGCGCAGAAAAAA
AGGATCTCAAGAAGATCCTTTGATCTTTTCTACGGGGTCTGACGCTCAGTGGAACGAAAACTCACGTTAA
GGGATTTTGGTCATGAGATTATCAAAAAGGATCTTCACCTAGATCCTTTTAAATTAAAAATGAAGTTTTA
AATCAATCTAAAGTATATATGAGTAAACTTGGTCTGACAGTTACCAATGCTTAATCAGTGAGGCACCTAT
CTCAGCGATCTGTCTATTTCGTTCATCCATAGTTGCCTGACTCCCCGTCGTGTAGATAACTACGATACGG
GAGGGCTTACCATCTGGCCCCAGTGCTGCAATGATACCGCGAGACCCACGCTCACCGGCTCCAGATTTAT
CAGCAATAAACCAGCCAGCCGGAAGGGCCGAGCGCAGAAGTGGTCCTGCAACTTTATCCGCCTCCATCCA
GTCTATTAATTGTTGCCGGGAAGCTAGAGTAAGTAGTTCGCCAGTTAATAGTTTGCGCAACGTTGTTGCC
ATTGCTACAGGCATCGTGGTGTCACGCTCGTCGTTTGGTATGGCTTCATTCAGCTCCGGTTCCCAACGAT
CAAGGCGAGTTACATGATCCCCCATGTTGTGCAAAAAAGCGGTTAGCTCCTTCGGTCCTCCGATCGTTGT
CAGAAGTAAGTTGGCCGCAGTGTTATCACTCATGGTTATGGCAGCACTGCATAATTCTCTTACTGTCATG
CCATCCGTAAGATGCTTTTCTGTGACTGGTGAGTACTCAACCAAGTCATTCTGAGAATAGTGTATGCGGC
GACCGAGTTGCTCTTGCCCGGCGTCAATACGGGATAATACCGCGCCACATAGCAGAACTTTAAAAGTGCT
CATCATTGGAAAACGTTCTTCGGGGCGAAAACTCTCAAGGATCTTACCGCTGTTGAGATCCAGTTCGATG
TAACCCACTCGTGCACCCAACTGATCTTCAGCATCTTTTACTTTCACCAGCGTTTCTGGGTGAGCAAAAA
CAGGAAGGCAAAATGCCGCAAAAAAGGGAATAAGGGCGACACGGAAATGTTGAATACTCATACTCTTCCT
TTTTCAATATTATTGAAGCATTTATCAGGGTTATTGTCTCATGAGCGGATACATATTTGAATGTATTTAG
AAAAATAAACAAATAGGGGTTCCGCGCACATTTCCCCGAAAAGTGCCACCTGACGTCGACGGATCGGGAG
ATCAACTTGTTTATTGCAGCTTATAATGGTTACAAATAAAGCAATAGCATCACAAATTTCACAAATAAAG
CATTTTTTTCACTGCATTCTAGTTGTGGTTTGTCCAAACTCATCAATGTATCTTATCATGTCTGGATCAA
CTGGATAACTCAAGCTAACCAAAATCATCCCAAACTTCCCACCCCATACCCTATTACCACTGCCAATTAC
CTGTGGTTTCATTTACTCTAAACCTGTGATTCCTCTGAATTATTTTCATTTTAAAGAAATTGTATTTGTT
AAATATGTACTACAAACTTAGTAGT
Features (pLannotate 1.2.2; 32 found; start..end, strand, type, name):
    377..634     +  LTR            5' LTR (truncated): truncated 5' long terminal repeat (LTR) from HIV-1
    681..806     +  misc_feature   HIV-1 Ψ: packaging signal of human immunodeficiency virus type 1
    790..1128    +  CDS            HIV-1 gag (fragment): gag protein from human immunodeficiency virus 1; gag
   1303..1536    +  misc_feature   RRE: The Rev response element (RRE) of HIV-1 allows for Rev-dependent mRNA export from the nucleus to the cytoplasm.
   1913..2013    +  CDS            Rev (fragment): human immunodeficiency virus 1 (HIV-1) Rev protein; rev; enhances nuclear export of unspliced and incompletely spliced viral mRNAs
   2063..2180    +  misc_feature   cPPT/CTS: central polypurine tract and central termination sequence of HIV-1
   2245..2619    -  CDS            BleoR: antibiotic-binding protein; Sh ble from Streptoalloteichus hindustanus; confers resistance to bleomycin, phleomycin, and Zeocin™
   2639..2686    -  promoter       EM7 promoter: synthetic bacterial promoter&nbsp
   2712..3867    +  promoter       UbC promoter: human ubiquitin C promoter
   3883..3948    +  CDS            3xFLAG: three tandem FLAG® epitope tags, followed by an enterokinase cleavage site
   3955..6111    +  CDS            PAK5: PAK5_HUMAN - Also known as KIAA1264, PAK7. Experimental evidence at protein level: Swiss-Prot protein existence level 1. Serine/threonine protein kinase that plays a role in a variety of different signaling pathways including cytoskeleton regulation, cell migration, proliferation or cell survival. Activation by various effectors including growth factor receptors or active CDC42 and RAC1 results in a conformational change and a subsequent autophosphorylation on several serine and/or threonine residues. Phosphorylates the proto-oncogene RAF1 and stimulates its kinase activity. Promotes cell surv
   6174..6757    +  misc_feature   IRES2: internal ribosome entry site (IRES) of the encephalomyocarditis virus (EMCV)
   6756..7352    +  CDS            PuroR: puromycin N-acetyltransferase; pac from Streptomyces alboniger; confers resistance to puromycin
   7368..7956    +  misc_feature   WPRE: woodchuck hepatitis virus posttranscriptional regulatory element
   7973..8161    +  CDS            nef (fragment): NEF_HV1Z2 - Experimental evidence at protein level: Swiss-Prot protein existence level 1. Extracellular Nef protein targets CD4(+) T-lymphocytes for apoptosis by interacting with CXCR4 surface receptors. From Human immunodeficiency virus type 1 group M subtype D (isolate Z2/CDC-Z34) (HIV-1).
   8163..8396    +  LTR            3' LTR (ΔU3): self-inactivating 3' long terminal repeat (LTR) from HIV-1
   8503..8727    +  polyA_signal   bGH poly(A) signal: bovine growth hormone polyadenylation signal
   8731..8752    +  promoter       SV40 promoter (fragment): SV40 enhancer and early promoter
   8773..9201    +  rep_origin     f1 ori (sequence partly withheld): f1 bacteriophage origin of replication; arrow indicates direction of (+) strand synthesis
   9215..9544    +  promoter       SV40 promoter: SV40 enhancer and early promoter
   9593..10622   +  CDS            HygR (fragment): aminoglycoside phosphotransferase from E. coli; aph(4)-Ia; confers resistance to hygromycin
  10632..10757   +  CDS            ble (fragment): BLE_KLEPN - Experimental evidence at protein level: Swiss-Prot protein existence level 1. Binding protein with a strong affinity to the bleomycin family of antibiotics. Binds to CL990; an antimitotic-antibiotic compound. From Klebsiella pneumoniae.
  10752..10873   +  polyA_signal   SV40 poly(A) signal: SV40 polyadenylation signal
  10944..10966   -  protein_bind   lac operator (fragment): The lac repressor binds to the lac operator to inhibit transcription in E. coli. This inhibition can be relieved by adding lactose or isopropyl-β-D-thiogalactopyranoside (IPTG). lac repressor encoded by lacI
  10970..11000   -  promoter       lac promoter: promoter for the E. coli lac operon
  11015..11036   -  protein_bind   CAP binding site: CAP binding activates transcription in the presence of cAMP. E. coli catabolite activator protein
  11049..11141   -  CDS            lacI (fragment): lac repressor; lacI; The lac repressor binds to the lac operator to inhibit transcription in E. coli. This inhibition can be relieved by adding lactose or isopropyl-β-D-thiogalactopyranoside (IPTG).
  11324..11912   -  rep_origin     ori: high-copy-number ColE1/pMB1/pBR322/pUC origin of replication
  12083..12943   -  CDS            AmpR: β-lactamase; bla; confers resistance to ampicillin, carbenicillin, and related antibiotics
  12944..13048   -  promoter       AmpR promoter: bla
  13096..13230   +  polyA_signal   SV40 poly(A) signal: SV40 polyadenylation signal
  13397..329     +  CDS            nef (fragment) (across the origin): NEF_HV1BR - Experimental evidence at protein level: Swiss-Prot protein existence level 1. Extracellular Nef protein targets CD4(+) T-lymphocytes for apoptosis by interacting with CXCR4 surface receptors (PubMed:14990729). From Human immunodeficiency virus type 1 group M subtype B (isolate BRU/LAI) (HIV-1).
