[The description below was written by a language model from this plasmid's Addgene catalogue record and pLannotate feature annotations shown in this document.]
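Description:
pLenti-3xFLAG-Puro PAK5 E144K is an HIV-1-based, self-inactivating lentiviral expression vector (about 13.4 kb, built on the p-Lenti-puro backbone) for stable delivery of a mutant human PAK5 kinase into mammalian cells. It is propagated in E. coli through a high-copy ColE1/pUC-type origin with ampicillin resistance; an f1 origin is also present. The viral portion contains a truncated 5' LTR, the Ψ packaging signal with a gag fragment, the Rev response element, the cPPT/CTS, and a ΔU3 3' LTR followed by a bGH polyadenylation signal. This arrangement lets the genome be packaged when helper functions are supplied in trans, while the integrated provirus lacks LTR promoter activity.

Between the LTRs, the human ubiquitin C promoter drives a single bicistronic transcript. It encodes an N-terminal 3xFLAG tag followed by PAK5 (also called PAK7) carrying the E144K substitution, then an EMCV IRES and the puromycin N-acetyltransferase gene. Puromycin selection is therefore linked to expression of the tagged kinase. A WPRE downstream enhances transcript expression.

The annotation also detects an inverted EM7-driven bleomycin/Zeocin resistance gene just upstream of the UbC promoter. Outside the viral region it finds an SV40 promoter with a hygromycin resistance fragment. The record lists only puromycin as the mammalian marker, so these are probably leftover backbone elements.

The associated publication concerns melanoma-associated mutations in the serine-rich domain of PAK5, and the construct is intended for expressing this variant in cells. The FLAG epitope allows detection or immunoprecipitation of the mutant protein.
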