Addgene plasmid #167193: pLenti-3xFLAG-Puro PAK5 E144K
Purpose: puromycin resistant lentiviral vector for expression of PAK5 E144K
Depositing lab: Christin Burd. Depositing organization: Ohio State University. Publication: Melanoma-associated mutants within the serine-rich domain of PAK5 direct kinase activity to mitogenic pathways. LaPak KM, Vroom DC, Garg AA, Guan X, Hays JL, Song JW, Burd CE. Oncotarget. 2018 May 22;9(39):25386-25401. doi: 10.18632/oncotarget.25356. eCollection 2018 May 22. PubMed 29875996.
Backbone
  Vector backbone: p-Lenti-puro
  Vector type: Mammalian Expression, Lentiviral
  Selectable markers: Puromycin
Growth in bacteria
  Bacterial resistance: Ampicillin, 100 μg/mL
  Growth temperature: 37°C
  Growth strain: NEB Stable
  Copy number: High Copy
Gene/Insert
  Gene/Insert name: PAK5 E144K (alt name: PAK7 E144K)
  Species: H. sapiens (human)
  Promoter: UBC
  Cloning method: Gibson Cloning
  Sequencing primers: 5′ GTAAATTGTCCGCTAAATTCTGGCCGTT; 3′ CACACCGGCCTTATTCCAAGCG
Resource information
  A portion of this plasmid was derived from a plasmid made by: pDEST-PAK5 was kindly provided by Dr. J. Brognard
Terms and licenses: Academic/Nonprofit Terms; Industry Terms: Not Available to Industry
How to cite: pLenti-3xFLAG-Puro PAK5 E144K was a gift from Christin Burd (Addgene plasmid # 167193 ; http://n2t.net/addgene:167193 ; RRID:Addgene_167193)
